>Addgene plasmid #20736 | Thy1 promoter construct | addgene full sequence | sequence record 190159 | Addgene NGS Result
CATGTTCTTTCCTGCGTTATCCCCTGATTCTGTGGATAACCGTATTACCGCCTTTGAGTGAGCTGATACC
GCTCGCCGCAGCCGAACGACCGAGCGCAGCGAGTCAGTGAGCGAGGAAGCGGAAGAGCGCCCAATACGCA
AACCGCCTCTCCCCGCGCGTTGGCCGATTCATTAATGCAGGATCGCGGCCGCGATCCCCGGGCGAGCTCG
AATTCAGAGACCGGGAACCAAACTAGCCTTTAAAAAACATAAGTACAGGAGCCAGCAAGATGGCTCAGTG
GGTAAAGGTGCCTACCAGCAAGCCTGACAGCCTGAGTTCAGTCCCCACGAACTACGTGGTAGGAGAGGAC
CAACCAACTCTGGAAATCTGTTCTGCAAACACATGCTCACACACACACACACAAATAGTATAAACAATTT
TAAATTTCATTTAAAAATAATTTGTAAACAAAATCATTAGCACAGGTTTTAGAAAGAGCCTCTTGGTGAC
ATCAAGTTGATGCTGTAGATGGGGTATCATTCCTGAGGACCCAAAACCGGGTCTCAGCCTTTCCCCATTC
TGAGAGTTCTCTCTTTTCTCAGCCACTAGCTGAAGAGTAGAGTGGCTCAGCACTGGGCTCTTGAGTTCCC
AAGTCCTACAACTGGTCAGCCTGACTACTAACCAGCCATGAAGAAACAAGGAGTGGATGGGCTGAGTCTG
CTGGGATGGGAGTGGAGTTAGTAAGTGGCCATGGATGTAATGACCCCAGCAATGCTGGCTAGAAGGCATG
CCTCCTTTCCTTGTCTGGAGACGGAACGGGAGGGATCATCTTGTACTCACAGAAGGGAGAACATTCTAGC
TGGTTGGGCCAAAATGTGCAAGTTCACCTGGAGGTGGTGGTGCATGCTTTTAACTCCAGTACTCAGGAGG
CAGGGCCAGGTGGATCTCTGTGAGTTCAAGACCAGCCTGCACTATGGAGAGAGTTTTGGGACAGCCAGAG
TTACACAGAAAAATCCTGGTGGAAAATCTGAAAGAAAGAGAGAAAGAAAGAAAGAAAGAAAGGAAGAAAG
AAAGAAAGAGTGGCAGGCAGGCAGGCAGGAGGAAGGAAGGAAGGAAGGAAGGAAGGAAGGAAGGAAGGAA
GGAAAATAGGTGCGACTTCAAGATCCGGAGTTACAAGCAGAATGCACTGTTTCCCTAACAGGGCCAAGTG
TTTTGAGTAACTGAAGGTGGGCATGATGCCTGGGAAGCAGAAACAAGCCAGGCAGATGCACCCCTTGCCT
TGCTTCCGAAGGGCTGCAGTAGCATGGAAAACATGGAAAACAACCAATCCATTCCCTTTGCTGATATAAC
AGGCTCCAAAGCCAAAACCTGTCACTGGAGGCTCAAGAGCAGATCTCCAGCCAAGAGGCAAAGGAATGGG
GGAAGCTGGAGGGCCTCCCTCTGGTTATCCAGGCTTCTGAAGGTTCAAGCAAAGAAAGGGTTACAACCTT
AAAAGGAGAGCGTCCCGGGGTATGGGTAGAAGACTGCTCCACCCCGACCCCCAGGGTCCCTAACCGTCTT
TTCCCTGGGCGAGTCAGCCCAATCACAGGACTGAGAGTGCCTCTTTAGTAGCAGCAAGCCACTTCGGACA
CCCAAATGGAACACCTCCAGTCAGCCCTCGCCGACCACCCCACCCCCTCCATCCTTTTCCCTCAGCCTCC
GATTGGCTGAATCTAGAGTCCCTCCCTGCTCCCCCCTCTCTCCCCACCCCTGGTGAAAACTGCGGGCTTC
AGCGCTGGGTGCAGCAACTGGAGGCGTTGGCGCACCAGGAGGAGGCTGCAGCTAGGGGAGTCCAGGTGAG
AGCAGGCCGACGGGAGGGACCCGCACATGCAAGGACCGCCGCAGGGCGAGGATGCAAGCCTTCCCCAGCT
ACAGTTTTGGGAAAGGATACCAGGGCGCTCCTATATGGGGGCGCGGGAACTGGGGAAAGAAGGTGCTCCC
AGGTCGAGGTGGGAGAGGAAGGCAGTGCGGGGTCACGGGCTTTCTCCCTGCTAACGGACGCTTTCGAAGA
GTGGGTGCCGGAGGAGAACCATGAGGAAGGACATCAAGGACAGCCTTTGGTCCCCAAGCTCAAATCGCTT
TAGTGGTGCGAATAGAGGGAGGAGGTGGGTGGCAAACTGGAGGGAGTCCCCAGCGGGTGACCTCGTGGCT
GGCTGGGTGCGGGGCACCGCAGGTAAGAAAACCGCAATGTTGCGGGAGGGGACTGGGTGGCAGGCGCGGG
GGAGGGGAAAGCTAGAAAGGATGCGAGGGAGCGGAGGGGGGAGGGAGCGGGAGAATCTCAACTGGTAGAG
GAAGATTAAAATGAGGAAATAGCATCAGGGTGGGGTTAGCCAAGCCGGGCCTCAGGGAAAGGGCGCAAAG
TTTGTCTGGGTGTGGGCTTAGGTGGGCTGGGTATGAGATTCGGGGCGCCGAAAACACTGCTGCGCCTCTG
CCAAATCACGCTACCCCTGTATCTAGTTCTGCCAGGCTTCTCCAGCCCCAGCCCCAATTCTTTTCTCTAG
TGTTCCCCCTTCCCTCCCCTGAATCTCAAGCCCACACTCCCTCCTCCATAACCCACTGTTATCAAATCTA
AGTCATTTGCCACCCAACAACCATCAGGAGGCGGAAGCAGACGGGAGGAGTTTGAGATCAACTTGGGCTA
CATCACGAGTTCCAGGCTCACCAAGGCTTCTTAAGGAGACCTTGTCTCTAAAATTAATTAATTAATTAAT
TAATAGTCCCCTTTCTCTGCCACAGAACCTTGGGATCTGGCTCCTGGTCGCAGCTCCCCCCACCCCAGGC
TGACATTCACTGCCATAGCCCATCCGGAAATCCTAGTCTATTTCCCCATGGATCTTGAACTGCAGAGAGA
ATGGCAGAGTGGCCCGCCCTGTGCAAAGGATGTTCCTAGCCTAGGTGGAGCTCGCGAACTCGCAGACTGT
GCCTCTCTTGGGCAAGGACAGGCTAGACAGCCTGCCGGTGTGTTGAGCTAGGGCACTGTGGGGAAGGCAG
AGAACCTGTGCAGGGCAGCAATGAACACAGGACCAGAAAACTGCAGCCCTAGGAACACTCAAGAGCTGGC
CATTTGCAAGCATCTCTGGCCTCCGTGCTTCTCACTCATGTCCCATGTCTTATACAGGCCTCTGTGGCAC
CTCGCTTGCCTGATCTCATCCCTAGCCGTTAAGCTTTCTGCATGACTTATCACTTGGGGCATAATGCTGG
ATACCTACCATTTTCTTAGACCCCATCAAAATCCTATTTGAGTGTACGGTTCGGAGAACCTCATTTATCC
GGTAAATGTCTTTTACTCTGCTCTCAGGGAGCTGAGGCAGGACATCCTGAGATACATTGGGAGAGGAGAT
ACAGTTTCAATAAAATAATAGGTTGGGTGGAGGTACATGCCTATAATGCCACCACTCAGGAAATGGTGGC
AGCTTCGTGAGTTTGAGGCCAACCCAAGAAACATAGTGAAACCCTGTCAGTAAATAAGTAAGCAAGTATT
TGAGTATCTACTATATGCTAGGGCTGACCTGGACATTAGGGGTCATCTTCTGAACAAACTAGTGCTTGAG
GGAGGTATTTGGGGTTTTTGTTTGTTTAATGGATCTGAATGAGTTCCAGAGACTGGCTACACAGCGATAT
GACTGAGCTTAACACCCCTAAAGCATACAGTCAGACCAATTAGACAATAAAAGGTATGTATAGCTTACCA
AATAAAAAAATTGTATTTTCAAGAGAGTGTCTGTCTGTGTAGCCCTGGCTGTTCTTGAACTCACTCTGTA
GACCAGGCTGGCCTGGAAATCCATCTGCCTGCCTCTGCCTCTCTGCCTCTCTGCCTCTCTGCCTCTCTCT
CTGCCTCTCTCTGCCTCTCTCTGCCCCTCTCTGCCCCTCTCTGCCCCTCTCTGCCGCCCTCTGCCTTTTG
CCCTCTGCCCTCTGTTCTCTGGCCTCTGCCCTCTGCCCTCTGGCCTCTGGCCTCTGCCTCTGCCTCTTGA
GTGCTGGAATCAAAGGTGTGAGCTCTGTAGGTCTTAAGTTCCAGAAGAAAGTAATGAAGTCACCCAGCAG
GGAGGTGCTCAGGGACAGCACAGACACACACCCAGGACATAGGCTCCCACTTCCTTGGCTTTCTCTGAGT
GGCAAAGGACCTTAGGCAGTGTCACTCCCTAAGAGAAGGGGATAAAGAGAGGGGCTGAGGTATTCATCAT
GTGCTCCGTGGATCTCAAGCCCTCAAGGTAAATGGGGACCCACCTGTCCTACCAGCTGGCTGACCTGTAG
CTTTCCCCACCACAGAATCCAAGTCGGAACTCTTGGCACCTAGAGGATCTCGAGGTCCTTCCTCTGCAGA
GGTCTTGCTTCTCCCGGTCAGCTGACTCCCTCCCCAAGTCCTTCAAATATCTCAGAACATGGGGAGAAAC
GGGGACCTTGTCCCTCCTAAGGAACCCCAGTGCTGCATGCCATCATCCCCCCCACCCTCGCCCCCACCCC
CGCCACTTCTCCCTCCATGCATACCACTAGCTGTCATTTTGTACTCTGTATTTATTCCAGGGCTGCTTCT
GATTATTTAGTTTGTTCTTTCCCTGGAGACCTGTTAGAACATAAGGGCGTATGGTGGGTAGGGGAGGCAG
GATATCAGTCCCTGGGGCGAGTTCCTCCCTGCCAACCAAGCCAGATGCCTGAAAGAGATATGGATGAGGG
AAGTTGGACTGTGCCTGTACCTGGTACAGTCATACTCTGTTGAAAGAATCATCGGGGAGGGGGGGGGGCT
CAAGAGGGGAGAGCTCTGCTGAGCCTTTGTGGACCATCCAATGAGGATGAGGGCTTAGATTCTACCAGGT
CATTCTCAGCCACCACACACAAGCGCTCTGCCATCACTGAAGAAGCCCCCTAGGGCTCTTGGGCCAGGGC
ACACTCAGTAAAGATGCAGGTTCAGTCAGGGAATGATGGGGAAAGGGGTAGGAGGTGGGGGAGGGATCAC
CCCCTCCTCTAAAACACGAGCCTGCTGTCTCCAAAGGCCTCTGCCTGTAGTGAGGGTGGCAGAAGAAGAC
AAGGAGCCAGAACTCTGACTCCAGGATCTAAGTCCGTGCAGGAAGGGGATCCTAGAACCATCTGGTTGGA
CCCAGCTTACCAAGGGAGAGCCTTTATTCTTCTTTCCCTTGCCCCTCTGTGCCAGCCCCTCTTGCTGTCC
CTGATCCCCCAGACAGCGAGAGTCTTGCAACCTGCCTCTTCCAAGACCTCCTAATCTCAGGGGCAGGCGG
TGGAGTGAGATCCGGCGTGCACACTTTTTGGAAGATAGCTTTCCCAAGGATCCTCTCCCCCACTGGCAGC
TCTGCCTGTCCCATCACCATGTATAATACCACCACTGCTACAGCATCTCACCGAGGAAAGAAAACTGCAC
AATAAAACCAAGCCTCTGGAGTGTGTCCTGGTGTCTGTCTCTTCTGTGTCCTGGCGTCTGTCTCTTCTGT
GTTCTTCCAAGGTCAGAAACAAAAACCACACACTTCAACCTGGATGGCTCGGCTGAGCACTTCTGTGTGC
AGAAGGTCCAACCAGACTCTGGGGTACCCCGGCCCTCCCTATTCCCTTGCCTCCTGTCTCCCGCTTTTTA
TAGCTCCCTATGCTGGGCTTCTCTGGAGAGTGAAATCTTTGCCCAAATCAATGCGCATTCTCTCTGCTGA
GTCATCTGGCGACAGCAGTTGAGTTCACCCGCCAACACATGGGCCCAGCTATGTAGCCGAACCCTGGCTC
TGGAAGTGCCAGGGACTTTGTGCATAAGTATGTACCATGCCCTTTTTTCACAGTCCTAGCTCTGCAGAAG
TGCAGCCTGAAGGCCTGTCTGCTGAGAGGACATGCCCTGGAGCCCTGAAACAGGCACAGTGGGAGGAGGA
ACGGAGGATGACAGGCATCAGGCCCTCAGTCCAAAAGCAACCACTTGAGAATGGGCTGGAGTACGAAACA
TGGGGTCCCGTCCCTGGATCCCTCCTCAAAGAGTAATAAGTAAAATATAAACAGGTACCCCAGGCCGTTC
TGGGTTTGGGTTGTAATGGGATCCATTTGCAGAGAACTATTGAGACAGCCCAGCCGTACTGTGACAGGCA
ATGTGGGGGAGGAGGTTGAATCACTTGGTATTTAGCATGAATAGAATAATTCCCTGAACATTTTTCTTAA
ACATCCATATCTAAATTACCACCACTCGCTCCCAGTCTTCCTGCCTTTGCGCCAGCCTCCTGTCTGGCCA
TGCCTGAAGAAGGCTGGAGAAGCCACCCACCTCAGGCCATGACACTGCCAGCCACTTGGCAGGTGCAGCC
AAACCTGAGCTGTCCCAGAAAGGGACATTCTCAAGACCCAGGCACCCTGATCAGCACTGACTTGGAGCTA
CAAGTGTCATGCCAGAAAAGTCTCTAAGAAAACCTTTTCAGGGAAAAGGGGGTGACTCAACACCGGGCAA
GTTTGGGAAGCCCCACCCTTCGAGTGATGGAAGAGCAGATAGGAAGCCTCAGAAGAGAGACACCGGCACC
CAGGTAACGTTCCTCATGTGGTCTCTGTCACACTAGGTGCTCTTCCCTGGACATCTCCGTGACCACACTC
TCAGTTCTTAGGGAGATGCGGGTGCTCTCTGAGGCTATCTCAGAGTTGCAGATTCTGAGGCCTAGAGTGA
CTACAGTCAGCCTAGGAAGCCACAGAGGACTGTGGACCAGGAGGGCAGAAGAGGAGAAGGGAAGAAAAAC
CATCAGATAGGACTTGCAATGAAACTAACCCAAGACAATCATAATGCAGACAGGAATGTTAAAGGCGTTC
AGCAGCTGGCCATGACACCCATCTGTCCCTCTGGCCAAGTCAGCAAGCCTGGAAGACCTGGGACTCCTGC
CCATATGTCCTAAGCTCCCCACCCACCCACTCGTTCACTGTCCTTATTCTCTCTCTACCTTCAGCCACTT
AGTTTCCTACCTTAAGTCCTAGAATTGATCCTGGCGTAATAGCGAAGAGGCCCGCACCGATCGCCCTTCC
CAACAGTTGCGCAGCCTGAATGGCGAATGGCGCCTGATGCGGTATTTTCTCCTTACGCATCTGTGCGGTA
TTTCACACCGCATATGGTGCACTCTCAGTACAATCTGCTCTGATGCCGCATAGTTAAGCCAGCCCCGACA
CCCGCCAACACCCGCTGACGCGCCCTGACGGGCTTGTCTGCTCCCGGCATCCGCTTACAGACAAGCTGTG
ACCGTCTCCGGGAGCTGCATGTGTCAGAGGTTTTCACCGTCATCACCGAAACGCGCGAGACGAAAGGGCC
TCGTGATACGCCTATTTTTATAGGTTAATGTCATGATAATAATGGTTTCTTAGACGTCAGGTGGCACTTT
TCGGGGAAATGTGCGCGGAACCCCTATTTGTTTATTTTTCTAAATACATTCAAATATGTATCCGCTCATG
AGACAATAACCCTGATAAATGCTTCAATAATATTGAAAAAGGAAGAGTATGAGTATTCAACATTTCCGTG
TCGCCCTTATTCCCTTTTTTGCGGCATTTTGCCTTCCTGTTTTTGCTCACCCAGAAACGCTGGTGAAAGT
AAAAGATGCTGAAGATCAGTTGGGTGCACGAGTGGGTTACATCGAACTGGATCTCAACAGCGGTAAGATC
CTTGAGAGTTTTCGCCCCGAAGAACGTTTTCCAATGATGAGCACTTTTAAAGTTCTGCTATGTGGCGCGG
TATTATCCCGTATTGACGCCGGGCAAGAGCAACTCGGTCGCCGCATACACTATTCTCAGAATGACTTGGT
TGAGTACTCACCAGTCACAGAAAAGCATCTTACGGATGGCATGACAGTAAGAGAATTATGCAGTGCTGCC
ATAACCATGAGTGATAACACTGCGGCCAACTTACTTCTGACAACGATCGGAGGACCGAAGGAGCTAACCG
CTTTTTTGCACAACATGGGGGATCATGTAACTCGCCTTGATCGTTGGGAACCGGAGCTGAATGAAGCCAT
ACCAAACGACGAGCGTGACACCACGATGCCTGTAGCAATGGCAACAACGTTGCGCAAACTATTAACTGGC
GAACTACTTACTCTAGCTTCCCGGCAACAATTAATAGACTGGATGGAGGCGGATAAAGTTGCAGGACCAC
TTCTGCGCTCGGCCCTTCCGGCTGGCTGGTTTATTGCTGATAAATCTGGAGCCGGTGAGCGTGGGTCTCG
CGGTATCATTGCAGCACTGGGGCCAGATGGTAAGCCCTCCCGTATCGTAGTTATCTACACGACGGGGAGT
CAGGCAACTATGGATGAACGAAATAGACAGATCGCTGAGATAGGTGCCTCACTGATTAAGCATTGGTAAC
TGTCAGACCAAGTTTACTCATATATACTTTAGATTGATTTAAAACTTCATTTTTAATTTAAAAGGATCTA
GGTGAAGATCCTTTTTGATAATCTCATGACCAAAATCCCTTAACGTGAGTTTTCGTTCCACTGAGCGTCA
GACCCCGTAGAAAAGATCAAAGGATCTTCTTGAGATCCTTTTTTTCTGCGCGTAATCTGCTGCTTGCAAA
CAAAAAAACCACCGCTACCAGCGGTGGTTTGTTTGCCGGATCAAGAGCTACCAACTCTTTTTCCGAAGGT
AACTGGCTTCAGCAGAGCGCAGATACCAAATACTGTTCTTCTAGTGTAGCCGTAGTTAGGCCACCACTTC
AAGAACTCTGTAGCACCGCCTACATACCTCGCTCTGCTAATCCTGTTACCAGTGGCTGCTGCCAGTGGCG
ATAAGTCGTGTCTTACCGGGTTGGACTCAAGACGATAGTTACCGGATAAGGCGCAGCGGTCGGGCTGAAC
GGGGGGTTCGTGCACACAGCCCAGCTTGGAGCGAACGACCTACACCGAACTGAGATACCTACAGCGTGAG
CTATGAGAAAGCGCCACGCTTCCCGAAGGGAGAAAGGCGGACAGGTATCCGGTAAGCGGCAGGGTCGGAA
CAGGAGAGCGCACGAGGGAGCTTCCAGGGGGAAACGCCTGGTATCTTTATAGTCCTGTCGGGTTTCGCCA
CCTCTGACTTGAGCGTCGATTTTTGTGATGCTCGTCAGGGGGGCGGAGCCTATGGAAAAACGCCAGCAAC
GCGGCCTTTTTACGGTTCCTGGCCTTTTGCTGGCCTTTTGCTCA
Features (pLannotate 1.2.2; 8 found; start..end, strand, type, name):
      1..125     +  rep_origin     RSF ori (fragment): Plasmids containing the RSF 1030 origin of replication can be propagated in E. coli cells that contain additional plasmids with compatible origins.
    127..180     +  CDS            lacI (fragment): lac repressor; lacI; The lac repressor binds to the lac operator to inhibit transcription in E. coli. This inhibition can be relieved by adding lactose or isopropyl-β-D-thiogalactopyranoside (IPTG).
   6961..7027    +  CDS            lacZα (fragment): LacZα fragment of β-galactosidase; lacZ fragment
   7033..7132    -  misc_feature   bom (fragment): basis of mobility region from pBR322
   7234..7269    -  CDS            rop (fragment): Rop protein, which maintains plasmids at low copy number; rop
   7364..7468    +  promoter       AmpR promoter: bla
   7469..8329    +  CDS            AmpR: β-lactamase; bla; confers resistance to ampicillin, carbenicillin, and related antibiotics
   8500..9088    +  rep_origin     ori: high-copy-number ColE1/pMB1/pBR322/pUC origin of replication
