[The description below was written by a language model from this plasmid's Addgene catalogue record and pLannotate feature annotations shown in this document.]
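Description:
The Thy1 promoter construct is a mammalian expression and transgenesis vector built on the pTS(2) backbone, carrying about 6.5 kb of the mouse Thy1.2 gene as a regulatory cassette. According to the depositor's notes, the genomic segment runs from the promoter through the intron following exon 4 but lacks exon 3 and its flanking introns. The record cites earlier work on overexpressing proteins in neurons of adult transgenic mice as the origin of this modified cassette, part of which was derived from a plasmid made in another laboratory. The segment was placed in the backbone by restriction cloning between EcoRI and PvuI sites, and the record does not say whether these sites remain intact.

The sequenced plasmid is 9,144 nt. The automated feature table annotates only the bacterial backbone: a complete ampicillin resistance gene (β-lactamase) with its own promoter and a high-copy ColE1/pUC-type origin of replication, which allow selection and propagation in E. coli. It also lists short fragments of lacZα, lacI, rop, the pBR322 bom region and an RSF origin, which are probably cloning remnants or partial matches rather than functional parts. The roughly 6.8 kb between these features is unannotated and presumably corresponds to the Thy1 genomic insert. No reporter, tag or coding payload is recorded, so the plasmid appears to be an empty expression cassette into which a gene of interest is inserted. The associated publication used it to generate transgenic mice expressing spectral variants of GFP for imaging subsets of neurons, which indicates its typical use: driving neuronal transgene expression in mice.
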