Addgene plasmid #20736: Thy1 promoter construct
Depositing lab: Joshua Sanes. Depositing organization: Harvard University. Publication: Imaging neuronal subsets in transgenic mice expressing multiple spectral variants of GFP. Feng G, Mellor RH, Bernstein M, Keller-Peck C, Nguyen QT, Wallace M, Nerbonne JM, Lichtman JW, Sanes JR. Neuron. 2000 Oct . 28(1):41-51. 10.1016/S0896-6273(00)00084-2 PubMed 11086982.
Backbone
  Vector backbone: pTS(2)
  Vector type: Mammalian Expression
Growth in bacteria
  Bacterial resistance: Ampicillin, 100 μg/mL
  Growth temperature: 37°C
  Growth strain: DH5alpha
  Copy number: Unknown
Gene/Insert
  Gene/Insert name: Thy1 promoter (alt name: Thy-1.2)
  Species: M. musculus (mouse)
  Insert size (bp): 6500
  Entrez Gene: Thy1 (a.k.a. CD90, T25, Thy-1, Thy-1.2, Thy1.1, Thy1.2)
  Cloning method: Restriction Enzyme; 5′ cloning site EcoRI (unknown if destroyed); 3′ cloning site PvuI (unknown if destroyed)
  Sequencing primers: 5′ Thy1F1 (TCTGAGTGGCAAAGGACCTTAGG); 3′ n/a
Resource information
  A portion of this plasmid was derived from a plasmid made by: Pico Caroni, FMI
Terms and licenses: Academic/Nonprofit Terms; Industry Terms: Not Available to Industry
Depositor comments: Contains 6.5 kb of the murine thy1.2 gene, extending from the promoter to the intron following exon 4, but lacking exon 3 and its flanking introns (see Figure 1 in Caroni 1997). P. Caroni, Overexpression of growth-associated proteins in the neurons of adult transgenic mice. J. Neurosci. Methods 71 (1997), pp. 3–9 https://www.ncbi.nlm.nih.gov/pubmed/9125370
How to cite: Thy1 promoter construct was a gift from Joshua Sanes (Addgene plasmid # 20736 ; http://n2t.net/addgene:20736 ; RRID:Addgene_20736)
