>Addgene plasmid #20736 | Thy1 promoter construct | addgene partial sequence | sequence record 152109 | Thy1 F1 5'-TCTGAGTGGCAAAGGACCTTAGG-3'
AAGGGGATAAAGAGAGGGGCTGAGGTATTCATCATGTGCTCCGTGGATCTCAAGCCCTCAAGGTAAATGG
GGACCCACCTGTCCTACCAGCTGGCTGACCTGTAGCTTTCCCCACCACAGAATCCAAGTCGGAACTCTTG
GCACCTAGAGGATCTCGAGGTCCTTCCTCTGCAGAGGTCTTGCTTCTCCCGGTCAGCTGACTCCCTCCCC
AAGTCCTTCAAATATCTCAGAACATGGGGAGAAACGGGGACCTTGTCCCTCCTAAGGAACCCCAGTGCTG
CATGCCATCATCCCCCCCACCCTCGCCCCCACCCCCGCCACTTCTCCCTCCATGCATACCACTAGCTGTC
ATTTTGTACTCTGTATTTATTCCAGGGCTGCTTCTGATTATTTAGTTTGTTCTTTCCCTGGAGACCTGTT
AGAACATAAGGGCGTATGGTGGGTAGGGGAGGCAGGATATCAGTCCCTGGGGCGAGTTCCTCCCTGCCAA
CCAAGCCAGATGCCTGAAAGAGATATGGATGAGGGAAGTTGGACTGTGCCTGTACCTGGTACAGTCATAC
TCTGTTGAAAGAATCATCGGGGAGGGGGGGGGGCTCAAGAGGGGAGAGCTCTGCTGAGCCTTTGTGGACC
ATCCAATGAGGATGAGGGCTTAGATTCTACCAGGTCATTCTCAGCCACCACACACAAGCGCTCTGCCATC
ACTGAAGAAGCCCCCTAGGGCTCTTGGGCCAGGGCACACTCAGTAAAGATGCAGGTTCAGTCAGGGAATG
ATGGGGAAAGGGGTAGGAGGTGGGGGA
